Addgene plasmid #245328: pRDA_837
Purpose: Cas9 CRISPRko positive control guide; targets CD55
Depositing lab: John Doench & David Root. Depositing organization: Broad Institute.
Backbone
  Vector backbone: pRDA_722
  Vector type: Lentiviral
Growth in bacteria
  Bacterial resistance: Ampicillin, 100 μg/mL
  Growth temperature: 37°C
  Growth strain: NEB Stable
  Copy number: High Copy
Gene/Insert
  Gene/Insert name: sgRNA CD55
  gRNA/shRNA sequence: Unspecified
  Species: Synthetic
  Mutation: None
  Entrez Gene: CD55 (a.k.a. CHAPLE, CR, CROM, DAF, TC)
  Cloning method: Golden Gate
Terms and licenses: Academic/Nonprofit Terms; Industry Terms: Not Available to Industry
How to cite: pRDA_837 was a gift from John Doench & David Root (Addgene plasmid # 245328 ; http://n2t.net/addgene:245328 ; RRID:Addgene_245328)
