[The description below was written by a language model from this plasmid's Addgene catalogue record and pLannotate feature annotations shown in this document.]
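Description:
pRDA_837 is a lentiviral guide-expression plasmid built on the pRDA_722 backbone that serves as a positive control for Cas9 CRISPR knockout experiments, carrying a single sgRNA directed against human CD55 (also known as DAF). It is maintained in E. coli as a high-copy plasmid through a ColE1/pUC-type origin with ampicillin selection (AmpR under its own bla promoter). The backbone also contains an f1 origin and an SV40/EM7-driven BleoR cassette with an SV40 poly(A) signal lying outside the viral transfer region. The guide was introduced by Golden Gate cloning; the record does not give its spacer sequence.

The viral portion follows a third-generation design. A CMV enhancer/promoter replaces the native U3 to drive genomic RNA from a truncated HIV-1 5' LTR, followed by the Ψ packaging signal with a gag fragment, the RRE for Rev-dependent nuclear export, and the cPPT/CTS. A truncated downstream LTR and a bGH poly(A) signal close the transfer unit. Within it, a human U6 RNA polymerase III promoter transcribes the sgRNA, which ends in an S. pyogenes tracrRNA-derived scaffold. A separate EF-1α core promoter with intron A expresses puromycin N-acetyltransferase, with a WPRE downstream to enhance transcript expression, so transduced cells can be selected with puromycin.

No Cas9 coding sequence is annotated, so the nuclease must be supplied separately, for example in a Cas9-expressing cell line. The record does not specify a readout, but because CD55 is a cell-surface protein, its loss is the kind of phenotype that could be used to gauge knockout efficiency.
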