Features (pLannotate 1.2.2; 32 found; start..end, strand, type, name):
     31..83      -  misc_feature   bom (fragment): basis of mobility region from pBR322
    238..617     +  enhancer       CMV enhancer: human cytomegalovirus immediate early enhancer
    618..817     +  promoter       CMV promoter: human cytomegalovirus (CMV) immediate early promoter
    835..1015    +  LTR            5' LTR (truncated): truncated 5' long terminal repeat (LTR) from HIV-1
   1062..1187    +  misc_feature   HIV-1 Ψ: packaging signal of human immunodeficiency virus type 1
   1171..1534    +  CDS            HIV-1 gag (fragment): gag protein from human immunodeficiency virus 1; gag
   1680..1913    +  misc_feature   RRE: The Rev response element (RRE) of HIV-1 allows for Rev-dependent mRNA export from the nucleus to the cytoplasm.
   2290..2390    +  CDS            Rev (fragment): human immunodeficiency virus 1 (HIV-1) Rev protein; rev; enhances nuclear export of unspliced and incompletely spliced viral mRNAs
   2440..2557    +  misc_feature   cPPT/CTS: central polypurine tract and central termination sequence of HIV-1
   2615..2855    +  promoter       U6 promoter: RNA polymerase III promoter for human U6 snRNA
   2903..2970    +  misc_RNA       tracrRNA (fragment): trans-activating CRISPR RNA for the Streptococcus pyogenes CRISPR/Cas9 system
   3002..3213    +  promoter       EF-1α core promoter: core promoter for human elongation factor EF-1α
   3214..4152    +  intron         EF-1α intron A: intron upstream of the start codon of human EF-1α
   4172..4768    +  CDS            PuroR (fragment): puromycin N-acetyltransferase; pac from Streptomyces; confers resistance to puromycin
   4804..5392    +  misc_feature   WPRE: woodchuck hepatitis virus posttranscriptional regulatory element
   5388..5531    +  CDS            nef (fragment): NEF_HV1LA - Experimental evidence at protein level: Swiss-Prot protein existence level 1. Extracellular Nef protein targets CD4(+) T-lymphocytes for apoptosis by interacting with CXCR4 surface receptors. From Human immunodeficiency virus type 1 group M subtype B (isolate Lai) (HIV-1).
   5517..5697    +  LTR            5' LTR (truncated): truncated 5' long terminal repeat (LTR) from HIV-1
   5729..5840    +  polyA_signal   bGH poly(A) signal: bovine growth hormone polyadenylation signal
   5957..5978    +  promoter       SV40 promoter (fragment): SV40 enhancer and early promoter
   5999..6427    +  rep_origin     f1 ori (sequence partly withheld): f1 bacteriophage origin of replication; arrow indicates direction of (+) strand synthesis
   6441..6770    +  promoter       SV40 promoter: SV40 enhancer and early promoter
   6818..6865    +  promoter       EM7 promoter: synthetic bacterial promoter&nbsp
   6884..7258    +  CDS            BleoR: antibiotic-binding protein; Sh ble from Streptoalloteichus hindustanus; confers resistance to bleomycin, phleomycin, and Zeocin™
   7268..7393    +  CDS            ble (fragment): BLE_KLEPN - Experimental evidence at protein level: Swiss-Prot protein existence level 1. Binding protein with a strong affinity to the bleomycin family of antibiotics. Binds to CL990; an antimitotic-antibiotic compound. From Klebsiella pneumoniae.
   7388..7509    +  polyA_signal   SV40 poly(A) signal: SV40 polyadenylation signal
   7582..7598    -  protein_bind   lac operator: The lac repressor binds to the lac operator to inhibit transcription in E. coli. This inhibition can be relieved by adding lactose or isopropyl-β-D-thiogalactopyranoside (IPTG). lac repressor encoded by lacI
   7606..7636    -  promoter       lac promoter: promoter for the E. coli lac operon
   7651..7672    -  protein_bind   CAP binding site: CAP binding activates transcription in the presence of cAMP. E. coli catabolite activator protein
   7685..7777    -  CDS            lacI (fragment): lac repressor; lacI; The lac repressor binds to the lac operator to inhibit transcription in E. coli. This inhibition can be relieved by adding lactose or isopropyl-β-D-thiogalactopyranoside (IPTG).
   7960..8548    -  rep_origin     ori: high-copy-number ColE1/pMB1/pBR322/pUC origin of replication
   8719..9579    -  CDS            AmpR: β-lactamase; bla; confers resistance to ampicillin, carbenicillin, and related antibiotics
   9580..9684    -  promoter       AmpR promoter: bla
>Addgene plasmid #245328 | pRDA_837 | addgene full sequence | sequence record 488040 | Addgene NGS Result
GTCGACGGATCGGGAGATCTCCCGATCCCCTATGGTGCACTCTCAGTACAATCTGCTCTGATGCCGCATA
GTTAAGCCAGTATCTGCTCCCTGCTTGTGTGTTGGAGGTCGCTGAGTAGTGCGCGAGCAAAATTTAAGCT
ACAACAAGGCAAGGCTTGACCGACAATTGCATGAAGAATCTGCTTAGGGTTAGGCGTTTTGCGCTGCTTC
GCGATGTACGGGCCAGATATACGCGTTGACATTGATTATTGACTAGTTATTAATAGTAATCAATTACGGG
GTCATTAGTTCATAGCCCATATATGGAGTTCCGCGTTACATAACTTACGGTAAATGGCCCGCCTGGCTGA
CCGCCCAACGACCCCCGCCCATTGACGTCAATAATGACGTATGTTCCCATAGTAACGCCAATAGGGACTT
TCCATTGACGTCAATGGGTGGAGTATTTACGGTAAACTGCCCACTTGGCAGTACATCAAGTGTATCATAT
GCCAAGTACGCCCCCTATTGACGTCAATGACGGTAAATGGCCCGCCTGGCATTATGCCCAGTACATGACC
TTATGGGACTTTCCTACTTGGCAGTACATCTACGTATTAGTCATCGCTATTACCATGGTGATGCGGTTTT
GGCAGTACATCAATGGGCGTGGATAGCGGTTTGACTCACGGGGATTTCCAAGTCTCCACCCCATTGACGT
CAATGGGAGTTTGTTTTGGCACCAAAATCAACGGGACTTTCCAAAATGTCGTAACAACTCCGCCCCATTG
ACGCAAATGGGCGGTAGGCGTGTACGGTGGGAGGTCTATATAAGCAGCGCGTTTTGCCTGTACTGGGTCT
CTCTGGTTAGACCAGATCTGAGCCTGGGAGCTCTCTGGCTAACTAGGGAACCCACTGCTTAAGCCTCAAT
AAAGCTTGCCTTGAGTGCTTCAAGTAGTGTGTGCCCGTCTGTTGTGTGACTCTGGTAACTAGAGATCCCT
CAGACCCTTTTAGTCAGTGTGGAAAATCTCTAGCAGTGGCGCCCGAACAGGGACTTGAAAGCGAAAGGGA
AACCAGAGGAGCTCTCTCGACGCAGGACTCGGCTTGCTGAAGCGCGCACGGCAAGAGGCGAGGGGCGGCG
ACTGGTGAGTACGCCAAAAATTTTGACTAGCGGAGGCTAGAAGGAGAGAGATGGGTGCGAGAGCGTCAGT
ATTAAGCGGGGGAGAATTAGATCGCGATGGGAAAAAATTCGGTTAAGGCCAGGGGGAAAGAAAAAATATA
AATTAAAACATATAGTATGGGCAAGCAGGGAGCTAGAACGATTCGCAGTTAATCCTGGCCTGTTAGAAAC
ATCAGAAGGCTGTAGACAAATACTGGGACAGCTACAACCATCCCTTCAGACAGGATCAGAAGAACTTAGA
TCATTATATAATACAGTAGCAACCCTCTATTGTGTGCATCAAAGGATAGAGATAAAAGACACCAAGGAAG
CTTTAGACAAGATAGAGGAAGAGCAAAACAAAAGTAAGACCACCGCACAGCAAGCGGCCGCTGATCTTCA
GACCTGGAGGAGGAGATATGAGGGACAATTGGAGAAGTGAATTATATAAATATAAAGTAGTAAAAATTGA
ACCATTAGGAGTAGCACCCACCAAGGCAAAGAGAAGAGTGGTGCAGAGAGAAAAAAGAGCAGTGGGAATA
GGAGCTTTGTTCCTTGGGTTCTTGGGAGCAGCAGGAAGCACTATGGGCGCAGCGTCAATGACGCTGACGG
TACAGGCCAGACAATTATTGTCTGGTATAGTGCAGCAGCAGAACAATTTGCTGAGGGCTATTGAGGCGCA
ACAGCATCTGTTGCAACTCACAGTCTGGGGCATCAAGCAGCTCCAGGCAAGAATCCTGGCTGTGGAAAGA
TACCTAAAGGATCAACAGCTCCTGGGGATTTGGGGTTGCTCTGGAAAACTCATTTGCACCACTGCTGTGC
CTTGGAATGCTAGTTGGAGTAATAAATCTCTGGAACAGATTTGGAATCACACGACCTGGATGGAGTGGGA
CAGAGAAATTAACAATTACACAAGCTTAATACACTCCTTAATTGAAGAATCGCAAAACCAGCAAGAAAAG
AATGAACAAGAATTATTGGAATTAGATAAATGGGCAAGTTTGTGGAATTGGTTTAACATAACAAATTGGC
TGTGGTATATAAAATTATTCATAATGATAGTAGGAGGCTTGGTAGGTTTAAGAATAGTTTTTGCTGTACT
TTCTATAGTGAATAGAGTTAGGCAGGGATATTCACCATTATCGTTTCAGACCCACCTCCCAACCCCGAGG
GGACCCGACAGGCCCGAAGGAATAGAAGAAGAAGGTGGAGAGAGAGACAGAGACAGATCCATTCGATTAG
TGAACGGATCGGCACTGCGTGCGCCAATTCTGCAGACAAATGGCAGTATTCATCCACAATTTTAAAAGAA
AAGGGGGGATTGGGGGGTACAGTGCAGGGGAAAGAATAGTAGACATAATAGCAACAGACATACAAACTAA
AGAATTACAAAAACAAATTACAAAAATTCAAAATTTTCGGGTTTATTACAGGGACAGCAGAGATCCAGTT
TGGTTAATTAAGGTACCGGGCAGAGAGGGCCTATTTCCCATGATTCCTTCATATTTGCATATACGATACA
AGGCTGTTAGAGAGATAATTAGAATTAATTTGACTGTAAACACAAAGATATTAGTACAAAATACGTGACG
TAGAAAGTAATAATTTCTTGGGTAGTTTGCAGTTTTAAAATTATGTTTTAAAATGGACTATCATATGCTT
ACCGTAACTTGAAAGTATTTCGATTTCTTGGCTTTATATATCTTGTGGAAAGGACGAAACACCGGAGAAA
TCATGCCCTAATCCGTTTAAGAGCTATGCTGGAAACAGCATAGCAAGTTTAAATAAGGCTAGTCCGTTAT
CAACTTGAAAAAGTGGCACCGAGTCGGTGCTTTTTTGAACACGGCTCCGGTGCCCGTCAGTGGGCAGAGC
GCACATCGCCCACAGTCCCCGAGAAGTTGGGGGGAGGGGTCGGCAATTGATCCGGTGCCTAGAGAAGGTG
GCGCGGGGTAAACTGGGAAAGTGATGTCGTGTACTGGCTCCGCCTTTTTCCCGAGGGTGGGGGAGAACCG
TATATAAGTGCAGTAGTCGCCGTGAACGTTCTTTTTCGCAACGGGTTTGCCGCCAGAACACAGGTAAGTG
CCGTGTGTGGTTCCCGCGGGCCTGGCCTCTTTACGGGTTATGGCCCTTGCGTGCCTTGAATTACTTCCAC
CTGGCTGCAGTACGTGATTCTTGATCCCGAGCTTCGGGTTGGAAGTGGGTGGGAGAGTTCGAGGCCTTGC
GCTTAAGGAGCCCCTTCGCCTCGTGCTTGAGTTGAGGCCTGGCCTGGGCGCTGGGGCCGCCGCGTGCGAA
TCTGGTGGCACCTTCGCGCCTGTCTCGCTGCTTTCGATAAGTCTCTAGCCATTTAAAATTTTTGATGACC
TGCTGCGACGCTTTTTTTCTGGCAAGATAGTCTTGTAAATGCGGGCCAAGATCTGCACACTGGTATTTCG
GTTTTTGGGGCCGCGGGCGGCGACGGGGCCCGTGCGTCCCAGCGCACATGTTCGGCGAGGCGGGGCCTGC
GAGCGCGGCCACCGAGAATCGGACGGGGGTAGTCTCAAGCTGGCCGGCCTGCTCTGGTGCCTGGCCTCGC
GCCGCCGTGTATCGCCCCGCCCTGGGCGGCAAGGCTGGCCCGGTCGGCACCAGTTGCGTGAGCGGAAAGA
TGGCCGCTTCCCGGCCCTGCTGCAGGGAGCTCAAAATGGAGGACGCGGCGCTCGGGAGAGCGGGCGGGTG
AGTCACCCACACAAAGGAAAAGGGCCTTTCCGTCCTCAGCCGTCGCTTCATGTGACTCCACGGAGTACCG
GGCGCCGTCCAGGCACCTCGATTAGTTCTCGAGCTTTTGGAGTACGTCGTCTTTAGGTTGGGGGGAGGGG
TTTTATGCGATGGAGTTTCCCCACACTGAGTGGGTGGAGACTGAAGTTAGGCCAGCTTGGCACTTGATGT
AATTCTCCTTGGAATTTGCCCTTTTTGAGTTTGGATCTTGGTTCATTCTCAAGCCTCAGACAGTGGTTCA
AAGTTTTTTTCTTCCATTTCAGGTGTCGTGAAGGAGCCACCATGACCGAGTACAAGCCCACGGTGCGCCT
CGCCACCCGCGACGACGTCCCCAGGGCCGTACGCACCCTCGCCGCCGCGTTCGCCGACTACCCCGCCACG
CGCCACACCGTCGATCCGGACCGCCACATCGAGCGGGTCACCGAGCTGCAAGAACTCTTCCTCACGCGCG
TCGGGCTCGACATCGGCAAGGTGTGGGTCGCGGACGACGGCGCCGCCGTGGCGGTCTGGACCACGCCGGA
GAGCGTCGAAGCGGGGGCGGTGTTCGCCGAGATCGGCCCGCGCATGGCCGAGTTGAGCGGTTCCCGGCTG
GCCGCGCAGCAACAGATGGAAGGCCTCCTGGCGCCGCACCGGCCCAAGGAGCCCGCGTGGTTCCTGGCCA
CCGTCGGAGTCTCGCCCGACCACCAGGGCAAGGGTCTGGGCAGCGCCGTCGTGCTCCCCGGAGTGGAGGC
GGCCGAGCGCGCCGGGGTGCCCGCCTTCCTGGAGACCTCCGCGCCCCGCAACCTCCCCTTCTACGAGCGG
CTCGGCTTCACCGTCACCGCCGACGTCGAGGTGCCCGAAGGACCGCGCACCTGGTGCATGACCCGCAAGC
CCGGTGCCGGAAGCTAATAGGACTCAGTTACGATGCATTCGAAAATCAACCTCTGGATTACAAAATTTGT
GAAAGATTGACTGGTATTCTTAACTATGTTGCTCCTTTTACGCTATGTGGATACGCTGCTTTAATGCCTT
TGTATCATGCTATTGCTTCCCGTATGGCTTTCATTTTCTCCTCCTTGTATAAATCCTGGTTGCTGTCTCT
TTATGAGGAGTTGTGGCCCGTTGTCAGGCAACGTGGCGTGGTGTGCACTGTGTTTGCTGACGCAACCCCC
ACTGGTTGGGGCATTGCCACCACCTGTCAGCTCCTTTCCGGGACTTTCGCTTTCCCCCTCCCTATTGCCA
CGGCGGAACTCATCGCCGCCTGCCTTGCCCGCTGCTGGACAGGGGCTCGGCTGTTGGGCACTGACAATTC
CGTGGTGTTGTCGGGGAAATCATCGTCCTTTCCTTGGCTGCTCGCCTGTGTTGCCACCTGGATTCTGCGC
GGGACGTCCTTCTGCTACGTCCCTTCGGCCCTCAATCCAGCGGACCTTCCTTCCCGCGGCCTGCTGCCGG
CTCTGCGGCCTCTTCCGCGTCCTCGCCTTCGCCCTCAGACGAGTCGGATCTCCCTTTGGGCCGCCTCCCC
GCGTCGACTTTAAGACCAATGACTTACAAGGCAGCTGTAGATCTTAGCCACTTTTTAAAAGAAAAGGGGG
GACTGGAAGGGCTAATTCACTCCCAACGAAGATAAGATCTGCTTTTTGCTTGTACTGGGTCTCTCTGGTT
AGACCAGATCTGAGCCTGGGAGCTCTCTGGCTAACTAGGGAACCCACTGCTTAAGCCTCAATAAAGCTTG
CCTTGAGTGCTTCAAGTAGTGTGTGCCCGTCTGTTGTGTGACTCTGGTAACTAGAGATCCCTCAGACCCT
TTTAGTCAGTGTGGAAAATCTCTAGCAGGGCCCGTTTAAACCCGCTGATCAGCCTCGACTGTGCCTTCTA
GTTGCCAGCCATCTGTTGTTTGCCCCTCCCCCGTGCCTTCCTTGACCCTGGAAGGTGCCACTCCCACTGT
CCTTTCCTAATAAAATGAGGAAATTGCATCGCATTGTCTGAGTAGGTGTCATTCTATTCTGGGGGGTGGG
GTGGGGCAGGACAGCAAGGGGGAGGATTGGGAAGATAATAGCAGGCATGCTGGGGATGCGGTGGGCTCTA
TGGCTTCTGAGGCGGAAAGAACCAGCTGGGGCTCTAGGGGGTATCCCC
[124 nt withheld, positions 5999-6122]
C
[91 nt withheld, positions 6124-6214]
A
[49 nt withheld, positions 6216-6264]
CCTTTGACGTTGGAGTCCACGTTCTTT
[37 nt withheld, positions 6292-6328]
ACCCTATCTCGGTCTATTCTTTTGATTTATAAGGGATTTTGCCGATTTCGGCCTATTGGTTAAAAAATGA
GCTGATTTAACAAAAATTTAACGCGAATTAATTCTGTGGAATGTGTGTCAGTTAGGGTGTGGAAAGTCCC
CAGGCTCCCCAGCAGGCAGAAGTATGCAAAGCATGCATCTCAATTAGTCAGCAACCAGGTGTGGAAAGTC
CCCAGGCTCCCCAGCAGGCAGAAGTATGCAAAGCATGCATCTCAATTAGTCAGCAACCATAGTCCCGCCC
CTAACTCCGCCCATCCCGCCCCTAACTCCGCCCAGTTCCGCCCATTCTCCGCCCCATGGCTGACTAATTT
TTTTTATTTATGCAGAGGCCGAGGCCGCCTCTGCCTCTGAGCTATTCCAGAAGTAGTGAGGAGGCTTTTT
TGGAGGCCTAGGCTTTTGCAAAAAGCTCCCGGGAGCTTGTATATCCATTTTCGGATCTGATCAGCACGTG
TTGACAATTAATCATCGGCATAGTATATCGGCATAGTATAATACGACAAGGTGAGGAACTAAACCATGGC
CAAGTTGACCAGTGCCGTTCCGGTGCTCACCGCGCGCGACGTCGCCGGAGCGGTCGAGTTCTGGACCGAC
CGGCTCGGGTTCTCCCGGGACTTCGTGGAGGACGACTTCGCCGGTGTGGTCCGGGACGACGTGACCCTGT
TCATCAGCGCGGTCCAGGACCAGGTGGTGCCGGACAACACCCTGGCCTGGGTGTGGGTGCGCGGCCTGGA
CGAGCTGTACGCCGAGTGGTCGGAGGTCGTGTCCACGAACTTCCGGGACGCCTCCGGGCCGGCCATGACC
GAGATCGGCGAGCAGCCGTGGGGGCGGGAGTTCGCCCTGCGCGACCCGGCCGGCAACTGCGTGCACTTCG
TGGCCGAGGAGCAGGACTGACACGTGCTACGAGATTTCGATTCCACCGCCGCCTTCTATGAAAGGTTGGG
CTTCGGAATCGTTTTCCGGGACGCCGGCTGGATGATCCTCCAGCGCGGGGATCTCATGCTGGAGTTCTTC
GCCCACCCCAACTTGTTTATTGCAGCTTATAATGGTTACAAATAAAGCAATAGCATCACAAATTTCACAA
ATAAAGCATTTTTTTCACTGCATTCTAGTTGTGGTTTGTCCAAACTCATCAATGTATCTTATCATGTCTG
TATACCGTCGACCTCTAGCTAGAGCTTGGCGTAATCATGGTCATAGCTGTTTCCTGTGTGAAATTGTTAT
CCGCTCACAATTCCACACAACATACGAGCCGGAAGCATAAAGTGTAAAGCCTGGGGTGCCTAATGAGTGA
GCTAACTCACATTAATTGCGTTGCGCTCACTGCCCGCTTTCCAGTCGGGAAACCTGTCGTGCCAGCTGCA
TTAATGAATCGGCCAACGCGCGGGGAGAGGCGGTTTGCGTATTGGGCGCTCTTCCGCTTCCTCGCTCACT
GACTCGCTGCGCTCGGTCGTTCGGCTGCGGCGAGCGGTATCAGCTCACTCAAAGGCGGTAATACGGTTAT
CCACAGAATCAGGGGATAACGCAGGAAAGAACATGTGAGCAAAAGGCCAGCAAAAGGCCAGGAACCGTAA
AAAGGCCGCGTTGCTGGCGTTTTTCCATAGGCTCCGCCCCCCTGACGAGCATCACAAAAATCGACGCTCA
AGTCAGAGGTGGCGAAACCCGACAGGACTATAAAGATACCAGGCGTTTCCCCCTGGAAGCTCCCTCGTGC
GCTCTCCTGTTCCGACCCTGCCGCTTACCGGATACCTGTCCGCCTTTCTCCCTTCGGGAAGCGTGGCGCT
TTCTCATAGCTCACGCTGTAGGTATCTCAGTTCGGTGTAGGTCGTTCGCTCCAAGCTGGGCTGTGTGCAC
GAACCCCCCGTTCAGCCCGACCGCTGCGCCTTATCCGGTAACTATCGTCTTGAGTCCAACCCGGTAAGAC
ACGACTTATCGCCACTGGCAGCAGCCACTGGTAACAGGATTAGCAGAGCGAGGTATGTAGGCGGTGCTAC
AGAGTTCTTGAAGTGGTGGCCTAACTACGGCTACACTAGAAGAACAGTATTTGGTATCTGCGCTCTGCTG
AAGCCAGTTACCTTCGGAAAAAGAGTTGGTAGCTCTTGATCCGGCAAACAAACCACCGCTGGTAGCGGTG
GTTTTTTTGTTTGCAAGCAGCAGATTACGCGCAGAAAAAAAGGATCTCAAGAAGATCCTTTGATCTTTTC
TACGGGGTCTGACGCTCAGTGGAACGAAAACTCACGTTAAGGGATTTTGGTCATGAGATTATCAAAAAGG
ATCTTCACCTAGATCCTTTTAAATTAAAAATGAAGTTTTAAATCAATCTAAAGTATATATGAGTAAACTT
GGTCTGACAGTTACCAATGCTTAATCAGTGAGGCACCTATCTCAGCGATCTGTCTATTTCGTTCATCCAT
AGTTGCCTGACTCCCCGTCGTGTAGATAACTACGATACGGGAGGGCTTACCATCTGGCCCCAGTGCTGCA
ATGATACCGCGAGACCCACGCTCACCGGCTCCAGATTTATCAGCAATAAACCAGCCAGCCGGAAGGGCCG
AGCGCAGAAGTGGTCCTGCAACTTTATCCGCCTCCATCCAGTCTATTAATTGTTGCCGGGAAGCTAGAGT
AAGTAGTTCGCCAGTTAATAGTTTGCGCAACGTTGTTGCCATTGCTACAGGCATCGTGGTGTCACGCTCG
TCGTTTGGTATGGCTTCATTCAGCTCCGGTTCCCAACGATCAAGGCGAGTTACATGATCCCCCATGTTGT
GCAAAAAAGCGGTTAGCTCCTTCGGTCCTCCGATCGTTGTCAGAAGTAAGTTGGCCGCAGTGTTATCACT
CATGGTTATGGCAGCACTGCATAATTCTCTTACTGTCATGCCATCCGTAAGATGCTTTTCTGTGACTGGT
GAGTACTCAACCAAGTCATTCTGAGAATAGTGTATGCGGCGACCGAGTTGCTCTTGCCCGGCGTCAATAC
GGGATAATACCGCGCCACATAGCAGAACTTTAAAAGTGCTCATCATTGGAAAACGTTCTTCGGGGCGAAA
ACTCTCAAGGATCTTACCGCTGTTGAGATCCAGTTCGATGTAACCCACTCGTGCACCCAACTGATCTTCA
GCATCTTTTACTTTCACCAGCGTTTCTGGGTGAGCAAAAACAGGAAGGCAAAATGCCGCAAAAAAGGGAA
TAAGGGCGACACGGAAATGTTGAATACTCATACTCTTCCTTTTTCAATATTATTGAAGCATTTATCAGGG
TTATTGTCTCATGAGCGGATACATATTTGAATGTATTTAGAAAAATAAACAAATAGGGGTTCCGCGCACA
TTTCCCCGAAAAGTGCCACCTGAC
